Addgene plasmid #235620: pCAGEN_N140_eMagBF_V5_NES
Purpose: Encodes ALIBi N-terminal fragment, residues 1-140, fused to eMagBF (enhanced Magnet, basic, fast), V5, and nuclear export sequence.
Depositing lab: Maria Barna. Depositing organization: Stanford University. Publication: A subcellular map of translational machinery composition and regulation at the single-molecule level. Zhang Z, Xu A, Bai Y, Chen Y, Cates K, Kerr C, Bermudez A, Susanto TT, Wysong K, Garcia Marques FJ, Nolan GP, Pitteri S, Barna M. Science. 2025 Mar 7;387(6738):eadn2623. doi: 10.1126/science.adn2623. Epub 2025 Mar 7. PubMed 40048539.
Backbone
  Vector backbone: pCAGEN
  Vector type: Mammalian Expression
Growth in bacteria
  Bacterial resistance: Ampicillin, 100 μg/mL
  Growth temperature: 37°C
  Growth strain: DH5alpha
  Copy number: High Copy
Gene/Insert
  Gene/Insert name: ALIBi N-terminal fragment (alt name: N140-eMagBF-V5-NES)
  Species: Synthetic
  Mutation: residues 1-140
  Tag / fusion protein: eMagBF-V5-NES (C terminal on insert)
  Cloning method: Gibson Cloning
Terms and licenses: Academic/Nonprofit Terms; Industry Terms: Not Available to Industry
How to cite: pCAGEN_N140_eMagBF_V5_NES was a gift from Maria Barna (Addgene plasmid # 235620 ; http://n2t.net/addgene:235620 ; RRID:Addgene_235620)
