[The description below was written by a language model from this plasmid's Addgene catalogue record and pLannotate feature annotations shown in this document.]
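Description:
pCAGEN_N140_eMagBF_V5_NES is a 5.8 kb mammalian expression plasmid built on the pCAGEN backbone. It is propagated in E. coli through a high-copy ColE1/pUC-type origin and selected with ampicillin via the β-lactamase gene and its native promoter. Expression in mammalian cells is driven by the composite CAG promoter, annotated here as the CMV immediate-early enhancer, the chicken β-actin promoter and a chimeric β-actin/β-globin intron. Transcripts are terminated by the rabbit β-globin polyadenylation signal. The short HBB "fragments" flagged on either side of the insert are most likely residual rabbit β-globin exon sequence belonging to this cassette rather than coding parts of the payload. The backbone also carries an SV40 origin, which can support episomal replication in cells expressing large T antigen, together with an SV40 poly(A) signal and remnants of lac regulatory sequence. No mammalian selection marker is annotated.

The synthetic insert, assembled by Gibson cloning, encodes the N-terminal fragment (residues 1-140) of ALIBi. The feature table matches this region to E. coli BirA, indicating that ALIBi is derived from a biotin ligase. The fragment is fused at its C-terminus to eMagBF (an enhanced Magnet photodimerizer, basic, fast variant), followed by a V5 epitope tag for detection and a nuclear export sequence that biases the protein toward the cytoplasm. The eMagBF and NES segments are not picked up by the automated annotation, but they fit the unannotated stretches flanking the V5 tag. Magnet domains heterodimerize under blue light, so this construct presumably works with a complementary C-terminal fragment on a partner Magnet domain to reconstitute ligase activity on illumination. The record does not describe that partner. The associated publication concerns subcellular mapping of translational machinery.
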