Features (pLannotate 1.2.2; 19 found; start..end, strand, type, name):
      5..384     +  enhancer       CMV enhancer: human cytomegalovirus immediate early enhancer
    386..662     +  promoter       chicken β-actin promoter: No description available
    663..1679    +  intron         chimeric intron: chimera between introns from chicken β-actin and rabbit β-globin
   1677..1733    +  CDS            HBB (fragment): HBB_LEPEU - Experimental evidence at protein level: Swiss-Prot protein existence level 1. Involved in oxygen transport from the lung to the various peripheral tissues. From Lepus europaeus (European hare).
   1739..2158    +  CDS            birA (fragment): BIRA_ECOLI - Also known as bioR, dhbB. Experimental evidence at protein level: Swiss-Prot protein existence level 1. Acts both as a biotin--[acetyl-CoA-carboxylase] ligase and a biotin-operon repressor. In the presence of ATP, BirA activates biotin to form the BirA-biotinyl-5'-adenylate (BirA-bio-5'-AMP or holoBirA) complex. HoloBirA can either transfer the biotinyl moiety to the biotin carboxyl carrier protein (BCCP) subunit of acetyl-CoA carboxylase, or bind to the biotin operator site and inhibit transcription of the operon. From Escherichia coli (strain K12).
   2651..2692    +  CDS            V5 tag: epitope tag from simian virus 5
   2754..2825    +  CDS            HBB (fragment): HBB_PONPY - Experimental evidence at transcript level: Swiss-Prot protein existence level 2. Involved in oxygen transport from the lung to the various peripheral tissues. From Pongo pygmaeus (Bornean orangutan).
   2896..2951    +  polyA_signal   β-globin poly(A) signal: rabbit β-globin polyadenylation signal (Gil and Proudfoot, 1987)
   3336..3352    -  protein_bind   lac operator: The lac repressor binds to the lac operator to inhibit transcription in E. coli. This inhibition can be relieved by adding lactose or isopropyl-β-D-thiogalactopyranoside (IPTG). lac repressor encoded by lacI
   3360..3390    -  promoter       lac promoter: promoter for the E. coli lac operon
   3405..3426    -  protein_bind   CAP binding site: CAP binding activates transcription in the presence of cAMP. E. coli catabolite activator protein
   3439..3478    -  CDS            lacI (fragment): lac repressor; lacI; The lac repressor binds to the lac operator to inhibit transcription in E. coli. This inhibition can be relieved by adding lactose or isopropyl-β-D-thiogalactopyranoside (IPTG).
   3485..3507    +  promoter       SV40 promoter (fragment): SV40 enhancer and early promoter
   3531..3666    +  rep_origin     SV40 ori: SV40 origin of replication
   3686..3820    +  polyA_signal   SV40 poly(A) signal: SV40 polyadenylation signal
   3822..3876    -  CDS            lacI (fragment): lac repressor; lacI; The lac repressor binds to the lac operator to inhibit transcription in E. coli. This inhibition can be relieved by adding lactose or isopropyl-β-D-thiogalactopyranoside (IPTG).
   4059..4647    -  rep_origin     ori: high-copy-number ColE1/pMB1/pBR322/pUC origin of replication
   4818..5678    -  CDS            AmpR: β-lactamase; bla; confers resistance to ampicillin, carbenicillin, and related antibiotics
   5679..5783    -  promoter       AmpR promoter: bla
>Addgene plasmid #235620 | pCAGEN_N140_eMagBF_V5_NES | addgene full sequence | sequence record 467537 | Addgene NGS Result
GGTCGACATTGATTATTGACTAGTTATTAATAGTAATCAATTACGGGGTCATTAGTTCATAGCCCATATA
TGGAGTTCCGCGTTACATAACTTACGGTAAATGGCCCGCCTGGCTGACCGCCCAACGACCCCCGCCCATT
GACGTCAATAATGACGTATGTTCCCATAGTAACGCCAATAGGGACTTTCCATTGACGTCAATGGGTGGAG
TATTTACGGTAAACTGCCCACTTGGCAGTACATCAAGTGTATCATATGCCAAGTACGCCCCCTATTGACG
TCAATGACGGTAAATGGCCCGCCTGGCATTATGCCCAGTACATGACCTTATGGGACTTTCCTACTTGGCA
GTACATCTACGTATTAGTCATCGCTATTACCATGGTCGAGGTGAGCCCCACGTTCTGCTTCACTCTCCCC
ATCTCCCCCCCCTCCCCACCCCCAATTTTGTATTTATTTATTTTTTAATTATTTTGTGCAGCGGGGGGGG
CGGGGGGGGGGGGGGGCGCGCGCCAGGCGGGGGGGGGGGGGGCGAGGGGCGGGGCGGGGCGAGGCGGAGA
GGTGCGGCGGCAGCCAATCAGAGCGGCGCGCTCCGAAAGTTTCCTTTTATGGCGAGGCGGCGGCGGCGGC
GGCCCTATAAAAAGCGAAGCGCGCGGCGGGCGGGAGTCGCTGCGCGCTGCCTTCGCCCCGTGCCCCGCTC
CGCCGCCGCCTCGCGCCGCCCGCCCCGGCTCTGACTGACCGCGTTACTCCCACAGGTGAGCGGGCGGGAC
GGCCCTTCTCCTCCGGGCTGTAATTAGCGCTTGGTTTAATGACGGCTTGTTTCTTTTCTGTGGCTGCGTG
AAAGCCTTGAGGGGCTCCGGGAGGGCCCTTTGTGCGGGGGGAGCGGCTCGGGGGGTGCGTGCGTGTGTGT
GTGCGTGGGGAGCGCCGCGTGCGGCTCCGCGCTGCCCGGCGGCTGTGAGCGCTGCGGGCGCGGCGCGGGG
CTTTGTGCGCTCCGCAGTGTGCGCGAGGGGAGCGCGGCCGGGGGCGGTGCCCCGCGGTGCGGGGGGGGCT
GCGAGGGGAACAAAGGCTGCGTGCGGGGTGTGTGCGTGGGGGGGTGAGCAGGGGGTGTGGGCGCGTCGGT
CGGGCTGCAACCCCCCCTGCACCCCCCTCCCCGAGTTGCTGAGCACGGCCCGGCTTCGGGTGCGGGGCTC
CGTACGGGGCGTGGCGCGGGGCTCGCCGTGCCGGGCGGGGGGTGGCGGCAGGTGGGGGTGCCGGGCGGGG
CGGGGCCGCCTCGGGCCGGGGAGGGCTCGGGGGAGGGGCGCGGCGGCCCCCGGAGCGCCGGCGGCTGTCG
AGGCGCGGCGAGCCGCAGCCATTGCCTTTTATGGTAATCGTGCGAGAGGGCGCAGGGACTTCCTTTGTCC
CAAATCTGTGCGGAGCCGAAATCTGGGAGGCGCCGCCGCACCCCCTCTAGCGGGCGCGGGGCGAAGCGGT
GCGGCGCCGGCAGGAAGGAAATGGGCGGGGAGGGCCTTCGTGCGTCGCCGCGCCGCCGTCCCCTTCTCCC
TCTCCAGCCTCGGGGCTGTCCGCGGGGGGACGGCTGCCTTCGGGGGGGACGGGGCAGGGCGGGGTTCGGC
TTCTGGCGTGTGACCGGCGGCTCTAGAGCCTCTGCTAACCATGTTCATGCCTTCTTCTTTTTCCTACAGC
TCCTGGGCAACGTGCTGGTTATTGTGCTGTCTCATCATTTTGGCAAAGAATTCCTCGAATGAAGGACAAC
ACTGTTCCGCTTAAGCTGATAGCCCTCCTGGCCAATGGAGAGTTCCACAGCGGTGAGCAGCTCGGTGAGA
CTCTCGGGATGTCTCGCGCCGCTATTAACAAGCACATTCAGACGTTGCGCGATTGGGGAGTCGACGTGTT
CACAGTACCTGGCAAAGGGTACTCACTCCCTGAGCCTATCCAGTTGCTGAACGCAAAGCAGATTCTGGGA
CAACTGGACGGTGGGAGTGTTGCCGTCCTCCCTGTGATCGACTCCACGAACCAGTACTTGCTGGACCGCA
TCGGCGAGCTTAAAAGCGGAGATGCTTGTATCGCTGAATACCAGCAGGCCGGGCGCGGCAGACGGGGCCG
GAAGTGGTTCTCTCCTTTTGGCGCAAATCTGTACCTTTCTATGTTCTGGAGGCTGGAAGGCAGTGGATCC
GGCGGCAGTGGATCCGGCGGACATACCCTCTACGCGCCGGGGGGTTATGACATCATGGGTTACCTCAGAC
AGATCAGAAACCGGCCGAACCCACAAGTGGAGCTGGGACCCGTCGACCTCTCCTGCGCCCTCGTGCTGTG
TGACCTTAAGCAGAAGGACACCCCTGTGGTGTACGCCTCCGAAGCATTCCTGGAGATGACCGGGTACAAC
AGACACGAAGTGCTGGGACGGAACTGCCGCTTCCTGCAATCCCCGGATGGAATGGTGAAGCCTAAGTCAA
CCCGCAAATACGTGGACTCCAACACTATCTTCACCATGAAGAAGGCCATTGACCGCAATGCTGAGGTGCA
AGTGGAAGTGGTGAACTTCAAGAAGAACGGACAGCGCTTCGTCAACTTCCTGACTATGATTCCCGTGCGG
GACGAAACCGGCGAATACCGGTACAGCATCGGGTTTCAGTGCGAGACTGAGGGATCCTCTGGTAAGCCTA
TCCCTAACCCTCTCCTCGGTCTCGATTCTACGGGCAGTAGCCTGCAGAAGAAGCTGGAGGAGCTGGAACT
GTGATCGAGGATATCGCGGCCGCACTCCTCAGGTGCAGGCTGCCTATCAGAAGGTGGTGGCTGGTGTGGC
CAATGCCCTGGCTCACAAATACCACTGAGATCTTTTTCCCTCTGCCAAAAATTATGGGGACATCATGAAG
CCCCTTGAGCATCTGACTTCTGGCTAATAAAGGAAATTTATTTTCATTGCAATAGTGTGTTGGAATTTTT
TGTGTCTCTCACTCGGAAGGACATATGGGAGGGCAAATCATTTAAAACATCAGAATGAGTATTTGGTTTA
GAGTTTGGCAACATATGCCCATATGCTGGCTGCCATGAACAAAGGTTGGCTATAAAGAGGTCATCAGTAT
ATGAAACAGCCCCCTGCTGTCCATTCCTTATTCCATAGAAAAGCCTTGACTTGAGGTTAGATTTTTTTTA
TATTTTGTTTTGTGTTATTTTTTTCTTTAACATCCCTAAAATTTTCCTTACATGTTTTACTAGCCAGATT
TTTCCTCCTCTCCTGACTACTCCCAGTCATAGCTGTCCCTCTTCTCTTATGGAGATCCCTCGACCTGCAG
CCCAAGCTTGGCGTAATCATGGTCATAGCTGTTTCCTGTGTGAAATTGTTATCCGCTCACAATTCCACAC
AACATACGAGCCGGAAGCATAAAGTGTAAAGCCTGGGGTGCCTAATGAGTGAGCTAACTCACATTAATTG
CGTTGCGCTCACTGCCCGCTTTCCAGTCGGGAAACCTGTCGTGCCAGCGGATCCGCATCTCAATTAGTCA
GCAACCATAGTCCCGCCCCTAACTCCGCCCATCCCGCCCCTAACTCCGCCCAGTTCCGCCCATTCTCCGC
CCCATGGCTGACTAATTTTTTTTATTTATGCAGAGGCCGAGGCCGCCTCGGCCTCTGAGCTATTCCAGAA
GTAGTGAGGAGGCTTTTTTGGAGGCCTAGGCTTTTGCAAAAAGCTAACTTGTTTATTGCAGCTTATAATG
GTTACAAATAAAGCAATAGCATCACAAATTTCACAAATAAAGCATTTTTTTCACTGCATTCTAGTTGTGG
TTTGTCCAAACTCATCAATGTATCTTATCATGTCTGGATCCGCTGCATTAATGAATCGGCCAACGCGCGG
GGAGAGGCGGTTTGCGTATTGGGCGCTCTTCCGCTTCCTCGCTCACTGACTCGCTGCGCTCGGTCGTTCG
GCTGCGGCGAGCGGTATCAGCTCACTCAAAGGCGGTAATACGGTTATCCACAGAATCAGGGGATAACGCA
GGAAAGAACATGTGAGCAAAAGGCCAGCAAAAGGCCAGGAACCGTAAAAAGGCCGCGTTGCTGGCGTTTT
TCCATAGGCTCCGCCCCCCTGACGAGCATCACAAAAATCGACGCTCAAGTCAGAGGTGGCGAAACCCGAC
AGGACTATAAAGATACCAGGCGTTTCCCCCTGGAAGCTCCCTCGTGCGCTCTCCTGTTCCGACCCTGCCG
CTTACCGGATACCTGTCCGCCTTTCTCCCTTCGGGAAGCGTGGCGCTTTCTCATAGCTCACGCTGTAGGT
ATCTCAGTTCGGTGTAGGTCGTTCGCTCCAAGCTGGGCTGTGTGCACGAACCCCCCGTTCAGCCCGACCG
CTGCGCCTTATCCGGTAACTATCGTCTTGAGTCCAACCCGGTAAGACACGACTTATCGCCACTGGCAGCA
GCCACTGGTAACAGGATTAGCAGAGCGAGGTATGTAGGCGGTGCTACAGAGTTCTTGAAGTGGTGGCCTA
ACTACGGCTACACTAGAAGAACAGTATTTGGTATCTGCGCTCTGCTGAAGCCAGTTACCTTCGGAAAAAG
AGTTGGTAGCTCTTGATCCGGCAAACAAACCACCGCTGGTAGCGGTGGTTTTTTTGTTTGCAAGCAGCAG
ATTACGCGCAGAAAAAAAGGATCTCAAGAAGATCCTTTGATCTTTTCTACGGGGTCTGACGCTCAGTGGA
ACGAAAACTCACGTTAAGGGATTTTGGTCATGAGATTATCAAAAAGGATCTTCACCTAGATCCTTTTAAA
TTAAAAATGAAGTTTTAAATCAATCTAAAGTATATATGAGTAAACTTGGTCTGACAGTTACCAATGCTTA
ATCAGTGAGGCACCTATCTCAGCGATCTGTCTATTTCGTTCATCCATAGTTGCCTGACTCCCCGTCGTGT
AGATAACTACGATACGGGAGGGCTTACCATCTGGCCCCAGTGCTGCAATGATACCGCGAGACCCACGCTC
ACCGGCTCCAGATTTATCAGCAATAAACCAGCCAGCCGGAAGGGCCGAGCGCAGAAGTGGTCCTGCAACT
TTATCCGCCTCCATCCAGTCTATTAATTGTTGCCGGGAAGCTAGAGTAAGTAGTTCGCCAGTTAATAGTT
TGCGCAACGTTGTTGCCATTGCTACAGGCATCGTGGTGTCACGCTCGTCGTTTGGTATGGCTTCATTCAG
CTCCGGTTCCCAACGATCAAGGCGAGTTACATGATCCCCCATGTTGTGCAAAAAAGCGGTTAGCTCCTTC
GGTCCTCCGATCGTTGTCAGAAGTAAGTTGGCCGCAGTGTTATCACTCATGGTTATGGCAGCACTGCATA
ATTCTCTTACTGTCATGCCATCCGTAAGATGCTTTTCTGTGACTGGTGAGTACTCAACCAAGTCATTCTG
AGAATAGTGTATGCGGCGACCGAGTTGCTCTTGCCCGGCGTCAATACGGGATAATACCGCGCCACATAGC
AGAACTTTAAAAGTGCTCATCATTGGAAAACGTTCTTCGGGGCGAAAACTCTCAAGGATCTTACCGCTGT
TGAGATCCAGTTCGATGTAACCCACTCGTGCACCCAACTGATCTTCAGCATCTTTTACTTTCACCAGCGT
TTCTGGGTGAGCAAAAACAGGAAGGCAAAATGCCGCAAAAAAGGGAATAAGGGCGACACGGAAATGTTGA
ATACTCATACTCTTCCTTTTTCAATATTATTGAAGCATTTATCAGGGTTATTGTCTCATGAGCGGATACA
TATTTGAATGTATTTAGAAAAATAAACAAATAGGGGTTCCGCGCACATTTCCCCGAAAAGTGCCACCTG
